Addgene plasmid #228248: Epac-S-H324
Purpose: mT2Del_EPACdDEPCD_Q270E_M312L_E325T_L777A_K778A_tdcp173Venus(ST) biosensor to measure realtime changes in FRET reflecting fluctuations in cAMP levels in living cells.
Depositing lab: Kees Jalink. Depositing organization: Netherlands Cancer Institute. Publication: Cytosolic-enhanced dark Epac-based FRET sensors allow for intracellular cAMP detection in live cells via FLIM. Zanetti G, Klarenbeek JB, Jalink K. FEBS Lett. 2024 Dec 31. doi: 10.1002/1873-3468.15093. PubMed 39737677.
Backbone
  Vector backbone: pcDNA3
  Backbone size w/o insert (bp): 5500
  Total vector size (bp): 9846
  Vector type: Mammalian Expression
  Selectable markers: Neomycin (select with G418)
Growth in bacteria
  Bacterial resistance: Ampicillin, 100 μg/mL
  Growth temperature: 37°C
  Growth strain: DH5alpha
  Copy number: High Copy
Gene/Insert
  Gene/Insert name: mT2Del_EPACdDEPCD_Q270E_M312L_E325T_L777A_K778A_tdcp173Venus(ST)
  Species: H. sapiens (human)
  Insert size (bp): 4445
  Mutation: Deletion of DEP domain, Catalytically dead T781A & F782A, increased affinity for cAMP Q270E & M312L & E325T, no nuclear envelope affinity L777A & K778A
  Entrez Gene: RAPGEF3 (a.k.a. CAMP-GEFI, EPAC, EPAC1, HSU79275, bcm910)
  Promoter: CMV
  Cloning method: Restriction Enzyme; 5′ cloning site NotI (unknown if destroyed); 3′ cloning site EcoRI (unknown if destroyed)
  Sequencing primers: 5′ CACGACTGGAGCCTCTTCAACA
Terms and licenses: Academic/Nonprofit Terms; Industry Terms: Not Available to Industry
Depositor comments: This sensor is not included in the published article, but it is available on our lab’s website for the scientific community. https://jalinklab.nl Please visit https://doi.org/10.1101/2024.09.30.615785 for bioRxiv preprint.
How to cite: Epac-S-H324 was a gift from Kees Jalink (Addgene plasmid # 228248 ; http://n2t.net/addgene:228248 ; RRID:Addgene_228248)
