[The description below was written by a language model from this plasmid's Addgene catalogue record and pLannotate feature annotations shown in this document.]
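Description:
Epac-S-H324 is a mammalian expression plasmid built on pcDNA3 (about 9.8 kb in total) that encodes a genetically encoded FRET biosensor for cyclic AMP. It is propagated in E. coli as a high-copy plasmid through a ColE1/pUC-type origin with ampicillin resistance (AmpR). An SV40 promoter-driven neomycin phosphotransferase cassette with an SV40 poly(A) signal permits G418 selection of stably transfected mammalian cells. The backbone also carries an f1 origin and flanking T7 and SP6 phage promoters. A few short fragment annotations (HIV-1 LTR, ble, lacI) appear to be incidental sequence matches in the backbone rather than functional parts.

The roughly 4.4 kb insert is transcribed from the CMV enhancer/promoter and terminated by the bGH polyadenylation signal. It is a single fusion protein. An N-terminal cyan donor, named mT2Del in the record and matched by the annotation software to a related cyan Aequorea variant, is joined to a fragment of human RAPGEF3 (EPAC1), which is followed by a tandem pair of circularly permuted cp173Venus acceptors. The EPAC moiety lacks its DEP domain and is catalytically dead (T781A, F782A). It carries Q270E, M312L and E325T to raise cAMP affinity, and L777A and K778A to remove affinity for the nuclear envelope. Binding of cAMP changes the conformation of the EPAC segment, which alters energy transfer between donor and acceptors, so FRET changes report cAMP fluctuations in real time in living cells. The depositor notes that this particular variant does not appear in the associated publication, which describes related cytosolic Epac sensors read out by fluorescence lifetime imaging.
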