Features (pLannotate 1.2.2; 24 found; start..end, strand, type, name):
     34..747     +  CDS            W1C: W1C is a basic (constitutively fluorescent) cyan fluorescent protein published in 1998, derived from Aequorea victoria.
    718..2919    +  CDS            RAPGEF3 (fragment): RPGF3_HUMAN - Also known as CGEF1, EPAC, EPAC1. Experimental evidence at protein level: Swiss-Prot protein existence level 1. Guanine nucleotide exchange factor (GEF) for RAP1A and RAP2A small GTPases that is activated by binding cAMP. Through simultaneous binding of PDE3B to RAPGEF3 and PIK3R6 is assembled in a signaling complex in which it activates the PI3K gamma complex and which is involved in angiogenesis. Plays a role in the modulation of the cAMP- induced dynamic control of endothelial barrier function through a pathway that is independent on Rho-mediated signaling. Required for the ac
   2932..3666    +  CDS            cp173Venus: circularly permuted form of the Venus yellow fluorescent protein (Nagai et al., 2004) efficient FRET acceptor for CFP
   3724..4458    +  CDS            cp173Venus: circularly permuted form of the Venus yellow fluorescent protein (Nagai et al., 2004) efficient FRET acceptor for CFP
   4510..4528    -  promoter       SP6 promoter: promoter for bacteriophage SP6 RNA polymerase
   4554..4778    +  polyA_signal   bGH poly(A) signal: bovine growth hormone polyadenylation signal
   4782..4803    +  promoter       SV40 promoter (fragment): SV40 enhancer and early promoter
   4824..5252    +  rep_origin     f1 ori (sequence partly withheld): f1 bacteriophage origin of replication; arrow indicates direction of (+) strand synthesis
   5266..5595    +  promoter       SV40 promoter: SV40 enhancer and early promoter
   5662..6453    +  CDS            neo: KKA2_KLEPN - Also known as kan, nptII. Experimental evidence at protein level: Swiss-Prot protein existence level 1. Resistance to kanamycin, neomycin, paromomycin, ribostamycin, butirosin and gentamicin B. From Klebsiella pneumoniae.
   6477..6635    +  CDS            ble (fragment): BLE_KLEPN - Experimental evidence at protein level: Swiss-Prot protein existence level 1. Binding protein with a strong affinity to the bleomycin family of antibiotics. Binds to CL990; an antimitotic-antibiotic compound. From Klebsiella pneumoniae.
   6630..6751    +  polyA_signal   SV40 poly(A) signal: SV40 polyadenylation signal
   6824..6840    -  protein_bind   lac operator: The lac repressor binds to the lac operator to inhibit transcription in E. coli. This inhibition can be relieved by adding lactose or isopropyl-β-D-thiogalactopyranoside (IPTG). lac repressor encoded by lacI
   6848..6878    -  promoter       lac promoter: promoter for the E. coli lac operon
   6893..6914    -  protein_bind   CAP binding site: CAP binding activates transcription in the presence of cAMP. E. coli catabolite activator protein
   6927..7019    -  CDS            lacI (fragment): lac repressor; lacI; The lac repressor binds to the lac operator to inhibit transcription in E. coli. This inhibition can be relieved by adding lactose or isopropyl-β-D-thiogalactopyranoside (IPTG).
   7202..7790    -  rep_origin     ori: high-copy-number ColE1/pMB1/pBR322/pUC origin of replication
   7961..8821    -  CDS            AmpR: β-lactamase; bla; confers resistance to ampicillin, carbenicillin, and related antibiotics
   8822..8926    -  promoter       AmpR promoter: bla
   8985..9037    -  misc_feature   bom (fragment): basis of mobility region from pBR322
   9192..9571    +  enhancer       CMV enhancer: human cytomegalovirus immediate early enhancer
   9572..9775    +  promoter       CMV promoter: human cytomegalovirus (CMV) immediate early promoter
   9771..9804    +  LTR            5' LTR (truncated) (fragment): truncated 5' long terminal repeat (LTR) from HIV-1
   9820..9838    +  promoter       T7 promoter: promoter for bacteriophage T7 RNA polymerase
>Addgene plasmid #228248 | Epac-S-H324 | addgene full sequence | sequence record 451797 | Addgene NGS Result
AAGCTTGCCGCCACCATGGCGGCCGCAATGGTGAGCAAGGGCGAGGAGCTGTTCACCGGGGTGGTGCCCA
TCCTGGTCGAGCTGGACGGCGACGTAAACGGCCACAAGTTCAGCGTGTCCGGCGAGGGCGAGGGCGATGC
CACCTACGGCAAGCTGACCCTGAAGTTCATCTGCACCACCGGCAAGCTGCCCGTGCCCTGGCCCACCCTC
GTGACCACCCTGTCCTGGGGCGTGCAGTGCTTCGCCCGCTACCCCGACCACATGAAGCAGCACGACTTCT
TCAAGTCCGCCATGCCCGAAGGCTACGTCCAGGAGCGCACCATCTTCTTCAAGGACGACGGCAACTACAA
GACCCGCGCCGAGGTGAAGTTCGAGGGCGACACCCTGGTGAACCGCATCGAGCTGAAGGGCATCGACTTC
AAGGAGGACGGCAACATCCTGGGGCACAAGCTGGAGTACAACTACTTTAGCGACAACGTCTATATCACCG
CCGACAAGCAGAAGAACGGCATCAAGGCCAACTTCAAGATCCGCCACAACATCGAGGACGGCGGCGTGCA
GCTCGCCGACCACTACCAGCAGAACACCCCCATCGGCGACGGCCCCGTGCTGCTGCCCGACAACCACTAC
CTGAGCACCCAGTCCAAGCTGAGCAAAGACCCCAACGAGAAGCGCGATCACATGGTCCTGCTGGAGTTCG
TGACCGCCGCCCGATATCAGCCCGTGGGAACTCATGAGATGGAGGAGGAGTTGGCCGAAGCTGTGGCCCT
GCTCTCCCAGCGGGGGCCTGACGCCCTGCTCACTGTGGCACTTCGAAAGCCCCCAGGTCAGCGCACGGAT
GAAGAGCTGGACCTCATCTTTGAGGAGCTGCTGCACATCAAGGCTGTGGCCCACCTCTCCAACTCGGTGA
AGCGAGAATTAGCGGCTGTTCTGCTCTTTGAACCACACAGCAAGGCAGGGACCGTGTTGTTCAGCCAGGG
GGACAAGGGCACTTCGTGGTACATTATCTGGAAGGGATCTGTCAACGTGGTGACCCATGGCAAGGGGCTG
GTCACCACCCTGCATGAGGGAGATGATTTTGGAGAGCTGGCTCTGGTGAATGATGCACCCCGGGCAGCCA
CCATCATCCTGCGAGAAGACAACTGTCATTTCCTGCGTGTGGACAAGCAGGACTTCAACCGTATCATCAA
GGATGTGGAGGCAAAGACCTTGCGGCTGGAAGAACATGGCAAAGTGGTGCTGGTGCTGACGAGAGCCTCT
CAGGGCGCCGGCCCTTCCCGACCCCCAACCCCAGGCAGGAACCGGTATACAGTGATGTCTGGCACCCCAG
AGAAGATCCTAGAGCTTCTGTTGGAGGCCATGGGACCAGATTCCAGTGCTCATGACCCAACAGAGACATT
CCTCAGCGACTTCCTCCTGACCCACAGGGTCTTCATGCCCAGCGCCCAACTCTGCGCTGCCCTTCTGCAC
CACTTCCATGTGGAGCCTGCGGGTGGCAGCGAGCAGGAGCGCAGCACCTACGTCTGCAACAAGAGGCAGC
AGATCTTGCGGCTGGTCAGCCAGTGGGTGGCCCTGTATGGCTCCATGCTCCACACTGACCCTGTGGCCAC
CAGCTTCCTCCAGAAACTCTCAGACCTGGTGGGCAGGGACACCCGACTCAGCAACCTGCTGAGGGAGCAG
TGGCCAGAGAGGCGGCGATGCCACAGGTTGGAGAATGGCTGTGGGAATGCATCTCCTCAGATGAAGGCCC
GGAACTTGCCTGTTTGGCTCCCCAACCAGGACGAGCCCCTTCCTGGCAGCAGCTGTGCCATCCAAGTTGG
GGATAAAGTCCCCTATGACATCTGCCGGCCAGACCACTCAGTGTTGACCCTGCAGCTGCCTGTGACAGCC
TCCGTGAGAGAGGTGATGGCAGCGTTGGCCCAGGAGGATGGCTGGACCAAGGGGCAGGTGCTGGTGAAGG
TCAATTCTGCAGGTGATGCCATTGGCCTGCAGCCAGATGCCCGTGGTGTGGCCACATCTCTGGGGCTCAA
TGAGCGTCTCTTTGTTGTCAACCCACAGGAAGCGCATGAGCTGATCCCACACCCTGACCAGCTGGGGCCC
ACTGTGGGCTCTGCTGAGGGGCTGGACCTGGTGAGTGCCAAGGACCTGGCAGGCCAGCTGACGGACCACG
ACTGGAGCCTCTTCAACAGTATCCACCAGGTGGAGCTGATCCACTATGTGCTGGGCCCCCAGCATCTGCG
GGATGTCACCACCGCCAACCTGGAGCGCTTCATGCGCCGCTTCAATGAGCTGCAGTACTGGGTGGCCACC
GAGCTGTGTCTCTGCCCCGTGCCCGGCCCCCGGGCCCAGCTGCTCAGGAAGTTCATTAAGCTGGCGGCCC
ACCTCAAGGAGCAGAAGAATCTCAATTCCTTCTTTGCCGTCATGTTTGGCCTCAGCAACTCGGCCATCAG
CCGCCTAGCCCACACCTGGGAGCGGCTGCCCCACAAAGTCCGGAAGCTGTACTCCGCCCTCGAGAGGCTG
CTGGATCCCTCATGGAACCACCGGGTATACCGACTGGCCCTCGCCAAGCTCTCCCCTCCTGTCATCCCCT
TCATGCCCCTTCTTGCCGCAGACATGGCCGCCATTCATGAGGGAAACCACACACTAGTGGAGAATCTCAT
CAACTTTGAGAAGATGAGAATGATGGCCAGAGCCGCGCGGATGCTGCACCACTGCCGAAGCCACAACCCT
GTGCCTCTCTCACCACTCAGAAGCCGAGTTTCCCACCTCCACGAGGACAGCCAGGTGGCGAGGATTTCCA
CATGCTCGGAGCAGTCCCTGAGCACCCGGAGTCCAGCCAGCACCTGGGCTTATGTCCAGCAGCTGAAGGT
CATTGACAACCAGCGGGAACTCTCCCGCCTCTCCCGAGAGCTGGAGCCAGCTAGCGAGCTCATGGACGGC
GGCGTGCAGCTCGCCGACCACTACCAGCAGAACACCCCCATCGGCGACGGCCCCGTGCTGCTGCCCGACA
ACCACTACCTGAGCTACCAGTCCGCCCTGAGCAAAGACCCCAACGAGAAGCGCGATCACATGGTCCTGCT
GGAGTTCGTGACCGCCGCCGGGATCACTCTCGGCATGGACGAGCTGTACAAGGGTGGCAGCGGTGGCATG
GTGAGCAAGGGCGAGGAGCTGTTCACCGGGGTGGTGCCCATCCTGGTCGAGCTGGACGGCGACGTAAACG
GCCACAAGTTCAGCGTGTCCGGCGAGGGCGAGGGCGATGCCACCTACGGCAAGCTGACCCTGAAGCTGAT
CTGCACCACCGGCAAGCTGCCCGTGCCCTGGCCCACCCTCGTGACCACCCTGGGCTACGGCCTGCAGTGC
TTCGCCCGCTACCCCGACCACATGAAGCAGCACGACTTCTTCAAGTCCGCCATGCCCGAAGGCTACGTCC
AGGAGCGCACCATCTTCTTCAAGGACGACGGCAACTACAAGACCCGCGCCGAGGTGAAGTTCGAGGGCGA
CACCCTGGTGAACCGCATCGAGCTGAAGGGCATCGACTTCAAGGAGGACGGCAACATCCTGGGGCACAAG
CTGGAGTACAACTACAACAGCCACAACGTCTATATCACCGCCGACAAGCAGAAGAACGGCATCAAGGCCA
ACTTCAAGATCCGCCACAACATCGAGCCGAATTTTGTCTTCCTGATCGGCGCCGCAGGAATACTCTTCGT
ATCTAGCGAGCTCATGGACGGCGGCGTGCAGCTCGCCGACCACTACCAGCAGAACACCCCCATCGGCGAC
GGCCCCGTGCTGCTGCCCGACAACCACTACCTGAGCTACCAGTCCGCCCTGAGCAAAGACCCCAACGAGA
AGCGCGATCACATGGTCCTGCTGGAGTTCGTGACCGCCGCCGGGATCACTCTCGGCATGGACGAGCTGTA
CAAGGGTGGCAGCGGTGGCATGGTGAGCAAGGGCGAGGAGCTGTTCACCGGGGTGGTGCCCATCCTGGTC
GAGCTGGACGGCGACGTAAACGGCCACAAGTTCAGCGTGTCCGGCGAGGGCGAGGGCGATGCCACCTACG
GCAAGCTGACCCTGAAGCTGATCTGCACCACCGGCAAGCTGCCCGTGCCCTGGCCCACCCTCGTGACCAC
CCTGGGCTACGGCCTGCAGTGCTTCGCCCGCTACCCCGACCACATGAAGCAGCACGACTTCTTCAAGTCC
GCCATGCCCGAAGGCTACGTCCAGGAGCGCACCATCTTCTTCAAGGACGACGGCAACTACAAGACCCGCG
CCGAGGTGAAGTTCGAGGGCGACACCCTGGTGAACCGCATCGAGCTGAAGGGCATCGACTTCAAGGAGGA
CGGCAACATCCTGGGGCACAAGCTGGAGTACAACTACAACAGCCACAACGTCTATATCACCGCCGACAAG
CAGAAGAACGGCATCAAGGCCAACTTCAAGATCCGCCACAACATCGAGCCGAATTCCCTCGAGGTTAACG
CGGCGCGCCTCTAATCTAGAGGGCCCTATTCTATAGTGTCACCTAAATGCTAGAGCTCGCTGATCAGCCT
CGACTGTGCCTTCTAGTTGCCAGCCATCTGTTGTTTGCCCCTCCCCCGTGCCTTCCTTGACCCTGGAAGG
TGCCACTCCCACTGTCCTTTCCTAATAAAATGAGGAAATTGCATCGCATTGTCTGAGTAGGTGTCATTCT
ATTCTGGGGGGTGGGGTGGGGCAGGACAGCAAGGGGGAGGATTGGGAAGACAATAGCAGGCATGCTGGGG
ATGCGGTGGGCTCTATGGCTTCTGAGGCGGAAAGAACCAGCTGGGGCTCTAGGGGGTATCCCC
[124 nt withheld, positions 4824-4947]
C
[91 nt withheld, positions 4949-5039]
A
[49 nt withheld, positions 5041-5089]
CCTTTGACGTTGGAGTCCACGTTCTTT
[37 nt withheld, positions 5117-5153]
ACCCTATCTCGGTCTATTCTTTTGATTTATAAGGGATTTTGCCGATTTCGGCCTATTGGTTAAAAAATGA
GCTGATTTAACAAAAATTTAACGCGAATTAATTCTGTGGAATGTGTGTCAGTTAGGGTGTGGAAAGTCCC
CAGGCTCCCCAGCAGGCAGAAGTATGCAAAGCATGCATCTCAATTAGTCAGCAACCAGGTGTGGAAAGTC
CCCAGGCTCCCCAGCAGGCAGAAGTATGCAAAGCATGCATCTCAATTAGTCAGCAACCATAGTCCCGCCC
CTAACTCCGCCCATCCCGCCCCTAACTCCGCCCAGTTCCGCCCATTCTCCGCCCCATGGCTGACTAATTT
TTTTTATTTATGCAGAGGCCGAGGCCGCCTCTGCCTCTGAGCTATTCCAGAAGTAGTGAGGAGGCTTTTT
TGGAGGCCTAGGCTTTTGCAAAAAGCTCCCGGGAGCTTGTATATCCATTTTCGGATCTGATCAAGAGACA
GGATGAGGATCGTTTCGCATGATTGAACAAGATGGATTGCACGCAGGTTCTCCGGCCGCTTGGGTGGAGA
GGCTATTCGGCTATGACTGGGCACAACAGACAATCGGCTGCTCTGATGCCGCCGTGTTCCGGCTGTCAGC
GCAGGGGCGCCCGGTTCTTTTTGTCAAGACCGACCTGTCCGGTGCCCTGAATGAACTGCAGGACGAGGCA
GCGCGGCTATCGTGGCTGGCCACGACGGGCGTTCCTTGCGCAGCTGTGCTCGACGTTGTCACTGAAGCGG
GAAGGGACTGGCTGCTATTGGGCGAAGTGCCGGGGCAGGATCTCCTGTCATCTCACCTTGCTCCTGCCGA
GAAAGTATCCATCATGGCTGATGCAATGCGGCGGCTGCATACGCTTGATCCGGCTACCTGCCCATTCGAC
CACCAAGCGAAACATCGCATCGAGCGAGCACGTACTCGGATGGAAGCCGGTCTTGTCGATCAGGATGATC
TGGACGAAGAGCATCAGGGGCTCGCGCCAGCCGAACTGTTCGCCAGGCTCAAGGCGCGCATGCCCGACGG
CGAGGATCTCGTCGTGACCCATGGCGATGCCTGCTTGCCGAATATCATGGTGGAAAATGGCCGCTTTTCT
GGATTCATCGACTGTGGCCGGCTGGGTGTGGCGGACCGCTATCAGGACATAGCGTTGGCTACCCGTGATA
TTGCTGAAGAGCTTGGCGGCGAATGGGCTGACCGCTTCCTCGTGCTTTACGGTATCGCCGCTCCCGATTC
GCAGCGCATCGCCTTCTATCGCCTTCTTGACGAGTTCTTCTGAGCGGGACTCTGGGGTTCGAAATGACCG
ACCAAGCGACGCCCAACCTGCCATCACGAGATTTCGATTCCACCGCCGCCTTCTATGAAAGGTTGGGCTT
CGGAATCGTTTTCCGGGACGCCGGCTGGATGATCCTCCAGCGCGGGGATCTCATGCTGGAGTTCTTCGCC
CACCCCAACTTGTTTATTGCAGCTTATAATGGTTACAAATAAAGCAATAGCATCACAAATTTCACAAATA
AAGCATTTTTTTCACTGCATTCTAGTTGTGGTTTGTCCAAACTCATCAATGTATCTTATCATGTCTGTAT
ACCGTCGACCTCTAGCTAGAGCTTGGCGTAATCATGGTCATAGCTGTTTCCTGTGTGAAATTGTTATCCG
CTCACAATTCCACACAACATACGAGCCGGAAGCATAAAGTGTAAAGCCTGGGGTGCCTAATGAGTGAGCT
AACTCACATTAATTGCGTTGCGCTCACTGCCCGCTTTCCAGTCGGGAAACCTGTCGTGCCAGCTGCATTA
ATGAATCGGCCAACGCGCGGGGAGAGGCGGTTTGCGTATTGGGCGCTCTTCCGCTTCCTCGCTCACTGAC
TCGCTGCGCTCGGTCGTTCGGCTGCGGCGAGCGGTATCAGCTCACTCAAAGGCGGTAATACGGTTATCCA
CAGAATCAGGGGATAACGCAGGAAAGAACATGTGAGCAAAAGGCCAGCAAAAGGCCAGGAACCGTAAAAA
GGCCGCGTTGCTGGCGTTTTTCCATAGGCTCCGCCCCCCTGACGAGCATCACAAAAATCGACGCTCAAGT
CAGAGGTGGCGAAACCCGACAGGACTATAAAGATACCAGGCGTTTCCCCCTGGAAGCTCCCTCGTGCGCT
CTCCTGTTCCGACCCTGCCGCTTACCGGATACCTGTCCGCCTTTCTCCCTTCGGGAAGCGTGGCGCTTTC
TCATAGCTCACGCTGTAGGTATCTCAGTTCGGTGTAGGTCGTTCGCTCCAAGCTGGGCTGTGTGCACGAA
CCCCCCGTTCAGCCCGACCGCTGCGCCTTATCCGGTAACTATCGTCTTGAGTCCAACCCGGTAAGACACG
ACTTATCGCCACTGGCAGCAGCCACTGGTAACAGGATTAGCAGAGCGAGGTATGTAGGCGGTGCTACAGA
GTTCTTGAAGTGGTGGCCTAACTACGGCTACACTAGAAGAACAGTATTTGGTATCTGCGCTCTGCTGAAG
CCAGTTACCTTCGGAAAAAGAGTTGGTAGCTCTTGATCCGGCAAACAAACCACCGCTGGTAGCGGTGGTT
TTTTTGTTTGCAAGCAGCAGATTACGCGCAGAAAAAAAGGATCTCAAGAAGATCCTTTGATCTTTTCTAC
GGGGTCTGACGCTCAGTGGAACGAAAACTCACGTTAAGGGATTTTGGTCATGAGATTATCAAAAAGGATC
TTCACCTAGATCCTTTTAAATTAAAAATGAAGTTTTAAATCAATCTAAAGTATATATGAGTAAACTTGGT
CTGACAGTTACCAATGCTTAATCAGTGAGGCACCTATCTCAGCGATCTGTCTATTTCGTTCATCCATAGT
TGCCTGACTCCCCGTCGTGTAGATAACTACGATACGGGAGGGCTTACCATCTGGCCCCAGTGCTGCAATG
ATACCGCGAGACCCACGCTCACCGGCTCCAGATTTATCAGCAATAAACCAGCCAGCCGGAAGGGCCGAGC
GCAGAAGTGGTCCTGCAACTTTATCCGCCTCCATCCAGTCTATTAATTGTTGCCGGGAAGCTAGAGTAAG
TAGTTCGCCAGTTAATAGTTTGCGCAACGTTGTTGCCATTGCTACAGGCATCGTGGTGTCACGCTCGTCG
TTTGGTATGGCTTCATTCAGCTCCGGTTCCCAACGATCAAGGCGAGTTACATGATCCCCCATGTTGTGCA
AAAAAGCGGTTAGCTCCTTCGGTCCTCCGATCGTTGTCAGAAGTAAGTTGGCCGCAGTGTTATCACTCAT
GGTTATGGCAGCACTGCATAATTCTCTTACTGTCATGCCATCCGTAAGATGCTTTTCTGTGACTGGTGAG
TACTCAACCAAGTCATTCTGAGAATAGTGTATGCGGCGACCGAGTTGCTCTTGCCCGGCGTCAATACGGG
ATAATACCGCGCCACATAGCAGAACTTTAAAAGTGCTCATCATTGGAAAACGTTCTTCGGGGCGAAAACT
CTCAAGGATCTTACCGCTGTTGAGATCCAGTTCGATGTAACCCACTCGTGCACCCAACTGATCTTCAGCA
TCTTTTACTTTCACCAGCGTTTCTGGGTGAGCAAAAACAGGAAGGCAAAATGCCGCAAAAAAGGGAATAA
GGGCGACACGGAAATGTTGAATACTCATACTCTTCCTTTTTCAATATTATTGAAGCATTTATCAGGGTTA
TTGTCTCATGAGCGGATACATATTTGAATGTATTTAGAAAAATAAACAAATAGGGGTTCCGCGCACATTT
CCCCGAAAAGTGCCACCTGACGTCGACGGATCGGGAGATCTCCCGATCCCCTATGGTGCACTCTCAGTAC
AATCTGCTCTGATGCCGCATAGTTAAGCCAGTATCTGCTCCCTGCTTGTGTGTTGGAGGTCGCTGAGTAG
TGCGCGAGCAAAATTTAAGCTACAACAAGGCAAGGCTTGACCGACAATTGCATGAAGAATCTGCTTAGGG
TTAGGCGTTTTGCGCTGCTTCGCGATGTACGGGCCAGATATACGCGTTGACATTGATTATTGACTAGTTA
TTAATAGTAATCAATTACGGGGTCATTAGTTCATAGCCCATATATGGAGTTCCGCGTTACATAACTTACG
GTAAATGGCCCGCCTGGCTGACCGCCCAACGACCCCCGCCCATTGACGTCAATAATGACGTATGTTCCCA
TAGTAACGCCAATAGGGACTTTCCATTGACGTCAATGGGTGGAGTATTTACGGTAAACTGCCCACTTGGC
AGTACATCAAGTGTATCATATGCCAAGTACGCCCCCTATTGACGTCAATGACGGTAAATGGCCCGCCTGG
CATTATGCCCAGTACATGACCTTATGGGACTTTCCTACTTGGCAGTACATCTACGTATTAGTCATCGCTA
TTACCATGGTGATGCGGTTTTGGCAGTACATCAATGGGCGTGGATAGCGGTTTGACTCACGGGGATTTCC
AAGTCTCCACCCCATTGACGTCAATGGGAGTTTGTTTTGGCACCAAAATCAACGGGACTTTCCAAAATGT
CGTAACAACTCCGCCCCATTGACGCAAATGGGCGGTAGGCGTGTACGGTGGGAGGTCTATATAAGCAGAG
CTCTCTGGCTAACTAGAGAACCCACTGCTTACTGGCTTATCGAAATTAATACGACTCACTATAGGGAGAC
CC
